>Addgene plasmid #131073 | pYJ30-lenti-U6-MAFA-acti-gRNA1-MS2 | addgene full sequence | sequence record 267717 | Addgene NGS Result
AACGCCAGCAACGCGGCCTTTTTACGGTTCCTGGCCTTTTGCTGGCCTTTTGCTCACATGTTCTTTCCTG
CGTTATCCCCTGATTCTGTGGATAACCGTATTACCGCCTTTGAGTGAGCTGATACCGCTCGCCGCAGCCG
AACGACCGAGCGCAGCGAGTCAGTGAGCGAGGAAGCGGAAGAGCGCCCAATACGCAAACCGCCTCTCCCC
GCGCGTTGGCCGATTCATTAATGCAGCTGGCACGACAGGTTTCCCGACTGGAAAGCGGGCAGTGAGCGCA
ACGCAATTAATGTGAGTTAGCTCACTCATTAGGCACCCCAGGCTTTACACTTTATGCTTCCGGCTCGTAT
GTTGTGTGGAATTGTGAGCGGATAACAATTTCACACAGGAAACAGCTATGACCATGATTACGCCAAGCGC
GCAATTAACCCTCACTAAAGGGAACAAAAGCTGGAGCTGCAAGCTTAATGTAGTCTTATGCAATACTCTT
GTAGTCTTGCAACATGGTAACGATGAGTTAGCAACATGCCTTACAAGGAGAGAAAAAGCACCGTGCATGC
CGATTGGTGGAAGTAAGGTGGTACGATCGTGCCTTATTAGGAAGGCAACAGACGGGTCTGACATGGATTG
GACGAACCACTGAATTGCCGCATTGCAGAGATATTGTATTTAAGTGCCTAGCTCGATACATAAACGGGTC
TCTCTGGTTAGACCAGATCTGAGCCTGGGAGCTCTCTGGCTAACTAGGGAACCCACTGCTTAAGCCTCAA
TAAAGCTTGCCTTGAGTGCTTCAAGTAGTGTGTGCCCGTCTGTTGTGTGACTCTGGTAACTAGAGATCCC
TCAGACCCTTTTAGTCAGTGTGGAAAATCTCTAGCAGTGGCGCCCGAACAGGGACTTGAAAGCGAAAGGG
AAACCAGAGGAGCTCTCTCGACGCAGGACTCGGCTTGCTGAAGCGCGCACGGCAAGAGGCGAGGGGCGGC
GACTGGTGAGTACGCCAAAAATTTTGACTAGCGGAGGCTAGAAGGAGAGAGATGGGTGCGAGAGCGTCAG
TATTAAGCGGGGGAGAATTAGATCGCGATGGGAAAAAATTCGGTTAAGGCCAGGGGGAAAGAAAAAATAT
AAATTAAAACATATAGTATGGGCAAGCAGGGAGCTAGAACGATTCGCAGTTAATCCTGGCCTGTTAGAAA
CATCAGAAGGCTGTAGACAAATACTGGGACAGCTACAACCATCCCTTCAGACAGGATCAGAAGAACTTAG
ATCATTATATAATACAGTAGCAACCCTCTATTGTGTGCATCAAAGGATAGAGATAAAAGACACCAAGGAA
GCTTTAGACAAGATAGAGGAAGAGCAAAACAAAAGTAAGACCACCGCACAGCAAGCGGCCGCTGATCTTC
AGACCTGGAGGAGGAGATATGAGGGACAATTGGAGAAGTGAATTATATAAATATAAAGTAGTAAAAATTG
AACCATTAGGAGTAGCACCCACCAAGGCAAAGAGAAGAGTGGTGCAGAGAGAAAAAAGAGCAGTGGGAAT
AGGAGCTTTGTTCCTTGGGTTCTTGGGAGCAGCAGGAAGCACTATGGGCGCAGCGTCAATGACGCTGACG
GTACAGGCCAGACAATTATTGTCTGGTATAGTGCAGCAGCAGAACAATTTGCTGAGGGCTATTGAGGCGC
AACAGCATCTGTTGCAACTCACAGTCTGGGGCATCAAGCAGCTCCAGGCAAGAATCCTGGCTGTGGAAAG
ATACCTAAAGGATCAACAGCTCCTGGGGATTTGGGGTTGCTCTGGAAAACTCATTTGCACCACTGCTGTG
CCTTGGAATGCTAGTTGGAGTAATAAATCTCTGGAACAGATTTGGAATCACACGACCTGGATGGAGTGGG
ACAGAGAAATTAACAATTACACAAGCTTAATACACTCCTTAATTGAAGAATCGCAAAACCAGCAAGAAAA
GAATGAACAAGAATTATTGGAATTAGATAAATGGGCAAGTTTGTGGAATTGGTTTAACATAACAAATTGG
CTGTGGTATATAAAATTATTCATAATGATAGTAGGAGGCTTGGTAGGTTTAAGAATAGTTTTTGCTGTAC
TTTCTATAGTGAATAGAGTTAGGCAGGGATATTCACCATTATCGTTTCAGACCCACCTCCCAACCCCGAG
GGGACCCAGAGAGGGCCTATTTCCCATGATTCCTTCATATTTGCATATACGATACAAGGCTGTTAGAGAG
ATAATTAGAATTAATTTGACTGTAAACACAAAGATATTAGTACAAAATACGTGACGTAGAAAGTAATAAT
TTCTTGGGTAGTTTGCAGTTTTAAAATTATGTTTTAAAATGGACTATCATATGCTTACCGTAACTTGAAA
GTATTTCGATTTCTTGGCTTTATATATCTTGTGGAAAGGACGAAACACCGGGGGGGCGCCGGCGCGGGGG
TTTTAGAGCTAGGCCAACATGAGGATCACCCATGTCTGCAGGGCCTAGCAAGTTAAAATAAGGCTAGTCC
GTTATCAACTTGGCCAACATGAGGATCACCCATGTCTGCAGGGCCAAGTGGCACCGAGTCGGTGCTTTTT
TGGATCCAAGCTTGGCGTAACTAGATCTTGAGACAAATGGCAGTATTCATCCACAATTTTAAAAGAAAAG
GGGGGATTGGGGGGTACAGTGCAGGGGAAAGAATAGTAGACATAATAGCAACAGACATACAAACTAAAGA
ATTACAAAAACAAATTACAAAAATTCAAAATTTTCGGGTTTATTACAGGGACAGCAGAGATCCACTTTGG
CGCCGGCTCGAGGGGGCCCGGGTGCAAAGATGGATAAAGTTTTAAACAGAGAGGAATCTTTGCAGCTAAT
GGACCTTCTAGGTCTTGAAAGGAGTGGGAATTGGCTCCGGTGCCCGTCAGTGGGCAGAGCGCACATCGCC
CACAGTCCCCGAGAAGTTGGGGGGAGGGGTCGGCAATTGATCCGGTGCCTAGAGAAGGTGGCGCGGGGTA
AACTGGGAAAGTGATGTCGTGTACTGGCTCCGCCTTTTTCCCGAGGGTGGGGGAGAACCGTATATAAGTG
CAGTAGTCGCCGTGAACGTTCTTTTTCGCAACGGGTTTGCCGCCAGAACACAGGTAAGTGCCGTGTGTGG
TTCCCGCGGGCCTGGCCTCTTTACGGGTTATGGCCCTTGCGTGCCTTGAATTACTTCCACCTGGCTGCAG
TACGTGATTCTTGATCCCGAGCTTCGGGTTGGAAGTGGGTGGGAGAGTTCGAGGCCTTGCGCTTAAGGAG
CCCCTTCGCCTCGTGCTTGAGTTGAGGCCTGGCCTGGGCGCTGGGGCCGCCGCGTGCGAATCTGGTGGCA
CCTTCGCGCCTGTCTCGCTGCTTTCGATAAGTCTCTAGCCATTTAAAATTTTTGATGACCTGCTGCGACG
CTTTTTTTCTGGCAAGATAGTCTTGTAAATGCGGGCCAAGATCTGCACACTGGTATTTCGGTTTTTGGGG
CCGCGGGCGGCGACGGGGCCCGTGCGTCCCAGCGCACATGTTCGGCGAGGCGGGGCCTGCGAGCGCGGCC
ACCGAGAATCGGACGGGGGTAGTCTCAAGCTGGCCGGCCTGCTCTGGTGCCTGGCCTCGCGCCGCCGTGT
ATCGCCCCGCCCTGGGCGGCAAGGCTGGCCCGGTCGGCACCAGTTGCGTGAGCGGAAAGATGGCCGCTTC
CCGGCCCTGCTGCAGGGAGCTCAAAATGGAGGACGCGGCGCTCGGGAGAGCGGGCGGGTGAGTCACCCAC
ACAAAGGAAAAGGGCCTTTCCGTCCTCAGCCGTCGCTTCATGTGACTCCACGGAGTACCGGGCGCCGTCC
AGGCACCTCGATTAGTTCTCGAGCTTTTGGAGTACGTCGTCTTTAGGTTGGGGGGAGGGGTTTTATGCGA
TGGAGTTTCCCCACACTGAGTGGGTGGAGACTGAAGTTAGGCCAGCTTGGCACTTGATGTAATTCTCCTT
GGAATTTGCCCTTTTTGAGTTTGGATCTTGGTTCATTCTCAAGCCTCAGACAGTGGTTCAAAGTTTTTTT
CTTCCATTTCAGGTGTCGTGACGTACGGCCACCATGACCGAGTACAAGCCCACGGTGCGCCTCGCCACCC
GCGACGACGTCCCCAGGGCCGTACGCACCCTCGCCGCCGCGTTCGCCGACTACCCCGCCACGCGCCACAC
CGTCGATCCGGACCGCCACATCGAGCGGGTCACCGAGCTGCAAGAACTCTTCCTCACGCGCGTCGGGCTC
GACATCGGCAAGGTGTGGGTCGCGGACGACGGCGCCGCCGTGGCGGTCTGGACCACGCCGGAGAGCGTCG
AAGCGGGGGCGGTGTTCGCCGAGATCGGCCCGCGCATGGCCGAGTTGAGCGGTTCCCGGCTGGCCGCGCA
GCAACAGATGGAAGGCCTCCTGGCGCCGCACCGGCCCAAGGAGCCCGCGTGGTTCCTGGCCACCGTCGGA
GTCTCGCCCGACCACCAGGGCAAGGGTCTGGGCAGCGCCGTCGTGCTCCCCGGAGTGGAGGCGGCCGAGC
GCGCCGGGGTGCCCGCCTTCCTGGAGACCTCCGCGCCCCGCAACCTCCCCTTCTACGAGCGGCTCGGCTT
CACCGTCACCGCCGACGTCGAGGTGCCCGAAGGACCGCGCACCTGGTGCATGACCCGCAAGCCCGGTGCC
TGAACGCGTTAAGTCGACAATCAACCTCTGGATTACAAAATTTGTGAAAGATTGACTGGTATTCTTAACT
ATGTTGCTCCTTTTACGCTATGTGGATACGCTGCTTTAATGCCTTTGTATCATGCTATTGCTTCCCGTAT
GGCTTTCATTTTCTCCTCCTTGTATAAATCCTGGTTGCTGTCTCTTTATGAGGAGTTGTGGCCCGTTGTC
AGGCAACGTGGCGTGGTGTGCACTGTGTTTGCTGACGCAACCCCCACTGGTTGGGGCATTGCCACCACCT
GTCAGCTCCTTTCCGGGACTTTCGCTTTCCCCCTCCCTATTGCCACGGCGGAACTCATCGCCGCCTGCCT
TGCCCGCTGCTGGACAGGGGCTCGGCTGTTGGGCACTGACAATTCCGTGGTGTTGTCGGGGAAATCATCG
TCCTTTCCTTGGCTGCTCGCCTGTGTTGCCACCTGGATTCTGCGCGGGACGTCCTTCTGCTACGTCCCTT
CGGCCCTCAATCCAGCGGACCTTCCTTCCCGCGGCCTGCTGCCGGCTCTGCGGCCTCTTCCGCGTCTTCG
CCTTCGCCCTCAGACGAGTCGGATCTCCCTTTGGGCCGCCTCCCCGCGTCGACTTTAAGACCAATGACTT
ACAAGGCAGCTGTAGATCTTAGCCACTTTTTAAAAGAAAAGGGGGGACTGGAAGGGCTAATTCACTCCCA
ACGAAGACAAGATCTGCTTTTTGCTTGTACTGGGTCTCTCTGGTTAGACCAGATCTGAGCCTGGGAGCTC
TCTGGCTAACTAGGGAACCCACTGCTTAAGCCTCAATAAAGCTTGCCTTGAGTGCTTCAAGTAGTGTGTG
CCCGTCTGTTGTGTGACTCTGGTAACTAGAGATCCCTCAGACCCTTTTAGTCAGTGTGGAAAATCTCTAG
CAGTACGTATAGTAGTTCATGTCATCTTATTATTCAGTATTTATAACTTGCAAAGAAATGAATATCAGAG
AGTGAGAGGAACTTGTTTATTGCAGCTTATAATGGTTACAAATAAAGCAATAGCATCACAAATTTCACAA
ATAAAGCATTTTTTTCACTGCATTCTAGTTGTGGTTTGTCCAAACTCATCAATGTATCTTATCATGTCTG
GCTCTAGCTATCCCGCCCCTAACTCCGCCCATCCCGCCCCTAACTCCGCCCAGTTCCGCCCATTCTCCGC
CCCATGGCTGACTAATTTTTTTTATTTATGCAGAGGCCGAGGCCGCCTCGGCCTCTGAGCTATTCCAGAA
GTAGTGAGGAGGCTTTTTTGGAGGCCTAGGGACGTACCCAATTCGCCCTATAGTGAGTCGTATTACGCGC
GCTCACTGGCCGTCGTTTTACAACGTCGTGACTGGGAAAACCCTGGCGTTACCCAACTTAATCGCCTTGC
AGCACATCCCCCTTTCGCCAGCTGGCGTAATAGCGAAGAGGCCCGCACCGATCGCCCTTCCCAACAGTTG
CGCAGCCTGAATGGCGAATGGG
[124 nt withheld, positions 6183-6306]
C
[91 nt withheld, positions 6308-6398]
A
[49 nt withheld, positions 6400-6448]
CCTTTGACGTTGGAGTCCACGTTCTTT
[37 nt withheld, positions 6476-6512]
ACCCTATCTCGGTCTATTCTTTTGATTTATAAGGGATTTTGCCGATTTCGGCCTATTGGTTAAAAAATGA
GCTGATTTAACAAAAATTTAACGCGAATTTTAACAAAATATTAACGCTTACAATTTAGGTGGCACTTTTC
GGGGAAATGTGCGCGGAACCCCTATTTGTTTATTTTTCTAAATACATTCAAATATGTATCCGCTCATGAG
ACAATAACCCTGATAAATGCTTCAATAATATTGAAAAAGGAAGAGTATGAGTATTCAACATTTCCGTGTC
GCCCTTATTCCCTTTTTTGCGGCATTTTGCCTTCCTGTTTTTGCTCACCCAGAAACGCTGGTGAAAGTAA
AAGATGCTGAAGATCAGTTGGGTGCACGAGTGGGTTACATCGAACTGGATCTCAACAGCGGTAAGATCCT
TGAGAGTTTTCGCCCCGAAGAACGTTTTCCAATGATGAGCACTTTTAAAGTTCTGCTATGTGGCGCGGTA
TTATCCCGTATTGACGCCGGGCAAGAGCAACTCGGTCGCCGCATACACTATTCTCAGAATGACTTGGTTG
AGTACTCACCAGTCACAGAAAAGCATCTTACGGATGGCATGACAGTAAGAGAATTATGCAGTGCTGCCAT
AACCATGAGTGATAACACTGCGGCCAACTTACTTCTGACAACGATCGGAGGACCGAAGGAGCTAACCGCT
TTTTTGCACAACATGGGGGATCATGTAACTCGCCTTGATCGTTGGGAACCGGAGCTGAATGAAGCCATAC
CAAACGACGAGCGTGACACCACGATGCCTGTAGCAATGGCAACAACGTTGCGCAAACTATTAACTGGCGA
ACTACTTACTCTAGCTTCCCGGCAACAATTAATAGACTGGATGGAGGCGGATAAAGTTGCAGGACCACTT
CTGCGCTCGGCCCTTCCGGCTGGCTGGTTTATTGCTGATAAATCTGGAGCCGGTGAGCGTGGGTCTCGCG
GTATCATTGCAGCACTGGGGCCAGATGGTAAGCCCTCCCGTATCGTAGTTATCTACACGACGGGGAGTCA
GGCAACTATGGATGAACGAAATAGACAGATCGCTGAGATAGGTGCCTCACTGATTAAGCATTGGTAACTG
TCAGACCAAGTTTACTCATATATACTTTAGATTGATTTAAAACTTCATTTTTAATTTAAAAGGATCTAGG
TGAAGATCCTTTTTGATAATCTCATGACCAAAATCCCTTAACGTGAGTTTTCGTTCCACTGAGCGTCAGA
CCCCGTAGAAAAGATCAAAGGATCTTCTTGAGATCCTTTTTTTCTGCGCGTAATCTGCTGCTTGCAAACA
AAAAAACCACCGCTACCAGCGGTGGTTTGTTTGCCGGATCAAGAGCTACCAACTCTTTTTCCGAAGGTAA
CTGGCTTCAGCAGAGCGCAGATACCAAATACTGTTCTTCTAGTGTAGCCGTAGTTAGGCCACCACTTCAA
GAACTCTGTAGCACCGCCTACATACCTCGCTCTGCTAATCCTGTTACCAGTGGCTGCTGCCAGTGGCGAT
AAGTCGTGTCTTACCGGGTTGGACTCAAGACGATAGTTACCGGATAAGGCGCAGCGGTCGGGCTGAACGG
GGGGTTCGTGCACACAGCCCAGCTTGGAGCGAACGACCTACACCGAACTGAGATACCTACAGCGTGAGCT
ATGAGAAAGCGCCACGCTTCCCGAAGGGAGAAAGGCGGACAGGTATCCGGTAAGCGGCAGGGTCGGAACA
GGAGAGCGCACGAGGGAGCTTCCAGGGGGAAACGCCTGGTATCTTTATAGTCCTGTCGGGTTTCGCCACC
TCTGACTTGAGCGTCGATTTTTGTGATGCTCGTCAGGGGGGCGGAGCCTATGGAAA
Features (pLannotate 1.2.2; 33 found; start..end, strand, type, name):
     48..181     +  rep_origin     RSF ori (fragment): Plasmids containing the RSF 1030 origin of replication can be propagated in E. coli cells that contain additional plasmids with compatible origins.
    183..275     +  CDS            lacI (fragment): lac repressor; lacI; The lac repressor binds to the lac operator to inhibit transcription in E. coli. This inhibition can be relieved by adding lactose or isopropyl-β-D-thiogalactopyranoside (IPTG).
    288..309     +  protein_bind   CAP binding site: CAP binding activates transcription in the presence of cAMP. E. coli catabolite activator protein
    324..354     +  promoter       lac promoter: promoter for the E. coli lac operon
    362..378     +  protein_bind   lac operator: The lac repressor binds to the lac operator to inhibit transcription in E. coli. This inhibition can be relieved by adding lactose or isopropyl-β-D-thiogalactopyranoside (IPTG). lac repressor encoded by lacI
    423..441     +  promoter       T3 promoter: promoter for bacteriophage T3 RNA polymerase
    469..695     +  promoter       RSV promoter: Rous sarcoma virus enhancer/promoter
    696..876     +  LTR            5' LTR (truncated): truncated 5' long terminal repeat (LTR) from HIV-1
    923..1048    +  misc_feature   HIV-1 Ψ: packaging signal of human immunodeficiency virus type 1
   1032..1395    +  CDS            HIV-1 gag (fragment): gag protein from human immunodeficiency virus 1; gag
   1541..1774    +  misc_feature   RRE: The Rev response element (RRE) of HIV-1 allows for Rev-dependent mRNA export from the nucleus to the cytoplasm.
   2151..2177    +  CDS            Rev (fragment): human immunodeficiency virus 1 (HIV-1) Rev protein; rev; enhances nuclear export of unspliced and incompletely spliced viral mRNAs
   2181..2421    +  promoter       U6 promoter: RNA polymerase III promoter for human U6 snRNA
   2467..2485    +  misc_RNA       MS2 stem loop: stem loop that binds the bacteriophage MS2 coat protein
   2496..2532    +  misc_RNA       gRNA scaffold (fragment): guide RNA scaffold for the Streptococcus pyogenes CRISPR/Cas9 system
   2537..2555    +  misc_RNA       MS2 stem loop: stem loop that binds the bacteriophage MS2 coat protein
   2566..2585    +  misc_RNA       gRNA scaffold (fragment): guide RNA scaffold for the Streptococcus pyogenes CRISPR/Cas9 system
   2647..2764    +  misc_feature   cPPT/CTS: central polypurine tract and central termination sequence of HIV-1
   2830..2896    +  CDS            small t antigen (fragment): SV40 (simian virus 40) small t antigen
   2922..3133    +  promoter       EF-1α core promoter: core promoter for human elongation factor EF-1α
   3134..4072    +  intron         EF-1α intron A: intron upstream of the start codon of human EF-1α
   4094..4693    +  CDS            PuroR (fragment): puromycin N-acetyltransferase; pac from Streptomyces; confers resistance to puromycin
   4709..5297    +  misc_feature   WPRE: woodchuck hepatitis virus posttranscriptional regulatory element
   5348..5367    +  misc_feature   cPPT/CTS (fragment): central polypurine tract and central termination sequence of HIV-1
   5369..5602    +  LTR            3' LTR (ΔU3): self-inactivating 3' long terminal repeat (LTR) from HIV-1
   5680..5801    +  polyA_signal   SV40 poly(A) signal: SV40 polyadenylation signal
   5841..5976    +  rep_origin     SV40 ori: SV40 origin of replication
   5997..6015    -  promoter       T7 promoter: promoter for bacteriophage T7 RNA polymerase
   6023..6178    +  CDS            lacZα (fragment): LacZα fragment of β-galactosidase; lacZ fragment
   6183..6611    +  rep_origin     f1 ori (sequence partly withheld): f1 bacteriophage origin of replication; arrow indicates direction of (+) strand synthesis
   6664..6768    +  promoter       AmpR promoter: bla
   6769..7629    +  CDS            AmpR: β-lactamase; bla; confers resistance to ampicillin, carbenicillin, and related antibiotics
   7800..8388    +  rep_origin     ori: high-copy-number ColE1/pMB1/pBR322/pUC origin of replication
