[The description below was written by a language model from this plasmid's Addgene catalogue record and pLannotate feature annotations shown in this document.]
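Description:
pYJ30-lenti-U6-MAFA-acti-gRNA1-MS2 is a third-generation-style, self-inactivating HIV-1 lentiviral transfer plasmid that delivers a single guide RNA for CRISPR-based transcriptional activation of the human MAFA gene using the synergistic activation mediator (SAM) system. In bacteria it is maintained through a high-copy ColE1/pUC-type origin with ampicillin resistance (AmpR). An f1 origin and an SV40 origin are also annotated in the backbone. The viral portion comprises an RSV promoter fused to a truncated 5' LTR, the Ψ packaging signal with a gag fragment, the RRE, a cPPT/CTS, a WPRE and a ΔU3 3' LTR followed by an SV40 polyadenylation signal. These elements allow the genome to be packaged when helper functions are supplied in trans, and to integrate without regenerating an active viral promoter.

The payload is a human U6 (RNA polymerase III) promoter driving the MAFA-targeting spacer joined to a Streptococcus pyogenes Cas9 guide scaffold that carries two MS2 stem loops. In SAM, these aptamers recruit MS2 coat protein fused to activation domains, which cooperate with a dCas9 activator at the target promoter. Those protein components are not annotated here and would have to be supplied from other constructs. Downstream, an EF-1α core promoter with its intron A drives the mammalian selection marker.

The record is inconsistent on that marker: the catalogue lists zeocin, whereas the feature table annotates the open reading frame as a puromycin N-acetyltransferase fragment. The stated backbone size of 15,000 bp also disagrees with the 8,388 nt sequenced record. The cloning sites used for the guide are not recorded.
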