Addgene plasmid #131073: pYJ30-lenti-U6-MAFA-acti-gRNA1-MS2
Purpose: Activation of Mafa via SAM system
Depositing lab: Xiaojun Lian. Depositing organization: Pennsylvania State University.
Backbone
  Vector backbone: plenti-MS2-U6-gRNA-MS2
  Backbone size w/o insert (bp): 15000
  Vector type: Mammalian Expression, Lentiviral, CRISPR
  Selectable markers: Zeocin
Growth in bacteria
  Bacterial resistance: Ampicillin, 100 μg/mL
  Growth temperature: 37°C
  Growth strain: NEB Stable
  Copy number: High Copy
Gene/Insert
  Gene/Insert name: MAFA activation gRNA1
  gRNA/shRNA sequence: GGGGGGGCGCCGGCGCGGGG
  Species: H. sapiens (human)
  Entrez Gene: MAFA (a.k.a. INSDM, RIPE3b1, hMafA)
  Cloning method: Restriction Enzyme; 5′ cloning site Unknown (unknown if destroyed); 3′ cloning site Unknown (unknown if destroyed)
  Sequencing primers: 5′ n/a
Terms and licenses: Academic/Nonprofit Terms; Industry Terms: Not Available to Industry
How to cite: pYJ30-lenti-U6-MAFA-acti-gRNA1-MS2 was a gift from Xiaojun Lian (Addgene plasmid # 131073 ; http://n2t.net/addgene:131073 ; RRID:Addgene_131073)
